Addgene plasmid #12543: pBabe N-Ras 61K
Depositing lab: Channing Der. Depositing organization: University of North Carolina at Chapel Hill. Publication: Oncogenic Ras activation of Raf/mitogen-activated protein kinase-independent pathways is sufficient to cause tumorigenic transformation. Khosravi-Far R, White MA, Westwick JK, Solski PA, Chrzanowska-Wodnicka M, Van Aelst L, Wigler MH, Der CJ. Mol Cell Biol. 1996 Jul . 16(7):3923-33. PubMed 8668210.
Backbone
  Vector backbone: pBabe-Puro
  Backbone size w/o insert (bp): 5169
  Vector type: Mammalian Expression, Retroviral
  Selectable markers: Puromycin
Growth in bacteria
  Bacterial resistance: Ampicillin, 100 μg/mL
  Growth temperature: 37°C
  Growth strain: DH5alpha
  Copy number: High Copy
Gene/Insert
  Gene/Insert name: NRas 61K (alt name: NRAS)
  Species: H. sapiens (human)
  Insert size (bp): 570
  Mutation: 61K constitutively activated.
  Entrez Gene: NRAS (a.k.a. ALPS4, CMNS, KRAS, N-ras, NCMS, NRAS1, NS6)
  Cloning method: Restriction Enzyme; 5′ cloning site BamHI (not destroyed); 3′ cloning site BamHI (not destroyed)
  Sequencing primers: 5′ pBabe 5'; 3′ pBABE-3
Terms and licenses: Academic/Nonprofit Terms; Industry Terms: Not Available to Industry
Depositor comments: The original N-Ras was cloned as a full-length cDNA (containing 5' and 3' UTRs) Bam-Bam into pCGN, and was therefore transfered via Bam cuts into other vectors, including pBABE, and orientation checked. So, a 1.2 kb band is expected. There should be about 100 bp of 5'UTR, 527 bp N-Ras, and the rest 3'UTR
How to cite: pBabe N-Ras 61K was a gift from Channing Der (Addgene plasmid # 12543 ; http://n2t.net/addgene:12543 ; RRID:Addgene_12543)
