[The description below was written by a language model from this plasmid's Addgene catalogue record and pLannotate feature annotations shown in this document.]
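Description:
pBabe N-Ras 61K is a Moloney murine leukemia virus-based retroviral expression plasmid built on the pBabe-Puro backbone, carrying a constitutively activated human NRAS allele with lysine at codon 61. In bacteria it is maintained through a high-copy ColE1/pUC-type origin and selected with ampicillin via the bla gene and its native promoter. The sequenced plasmid is 6,144 nt.

The retroviral unit is annotated on the reverse strand of the record. It is bounded by MMLV long terminal repeats, with the 5′ LTR followed by a packaging signal (Ψ) and a truncated gag segment lacking its start codon, which improves encapsidation of the genomic RNA without producing Gag protein. NRAS sits downstream of these elements, so it is transcribed from the 5′ LTR. An internal SV40 enhancer/early promoter then drives puromycin N-acetyltransferase, allowing selection of transduced or transfected mammalian cells. The vector supplies no functional viral genes, so particles must be produced in a packaging cell line that provides them in trans.

The insert was moved as a BamHI–BamHI fragment from an earlier vector and its orientation was checked. According to the depositor it is a full-length cDNA that includes 5′ and 3′ untranslated regions, so a fragment of about 1.2 kb is expected on BamHI digestion, larger than the listed 570 bp coding insert. This agrees with the unannotated sequence flanking the NRAS coding region in the feature table. No epitope tag is annotated. The associated publication concerns oncogenic Ras signalling and tumorigenic transformation, so the construct suits stable expression of activated N-Ras in studies of transformation and downstream effector pathways.
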