Features (pLannotate 1.2.2; 13 found; start..end, strand, type, name):
      2..54      +  CDS            lacI (fragment): lac repressor; lacI; The lac repressor binds to the lac operator to inhibit transcription in E. coli. This inhibition can be relieved by adding lactose or isopropyl-β-D-thiogalactopyranoside (IPTG).
    120..589     -  LTR            LTR: long terminal repeat from Moloney murine leukemia virus
    590..711     -  LTR            3' LTR (ΔU3) (fragment): self-inactivating 3' long terminal repeat (LTR) from Moloney murine leukemia virus
    810..1409    -  CDS            PuroR: puromycin N-acetyltransferase; pac from Streptomyces alboniger; confers resistance to puromycin
   1419..1748    -  promoter       SV40 promoter: SV40 enhancer and early promoter
   2194..2760    -  CDS            NRAS: RASN_HUMAN - Also known as HRAS1. Experimental evidence at protein level: Swiss-Prot protein existence level 1. Ras proteins bind GDP/GTP and possess intrinsic GTPase activity. From Homo sapiens (Human).
   2841..2864    -  misc_feature   MCS (fragment): pUC18/19 multiple cloning site
   2869..3285    -  CDS            gag (truncated): truncated Moloney murine leukemia virus (MMLV) gag gene lacking the start codon
   3352..3626    -  misc_feature   MESV Ψ (fragment): packaging signal of murine embryonic stem cell virus
   3750..4219    -  LTR            LTR: long terminal repeat from Moloney murine leukemia virus
   4250..4354    +  promoter       AmpR promoter: bla
   4355..5215    +  CDS            AmpR: β-lactamase; bla; confers resistance to ampicillin, carbenicillin, and related antibiotics
   5375..5963    +  rep_origin     ori: high-copy-number ColE1/pMB1/pBR322/pUC origin of replication
>Addgene plasmid #12543 | pBabe N-Ras 61K | addgene full sequence | sequence record 162856 | Addgene next-generation full plasmid sequencing result
AGCGCCCAATACGCAAACCGCCTCTCCCCGCGCGTTGGCCGATTCATTAATGCAACTATGGCCATTTAAT
GTAAATACTTAAGAAAAAAAACCAAATTAATTTTGATACATGCTGCATGTGAAAGACCCCCGCTGACGGG
TAGTCAATCACTCAGAGGAGACCCTCCCAAGGAACAGCGAGACCACAAGTCGGATGCAACTGCAAGAGGG
TTTATTGGATACACGGGTACCCGGGCGACTCAGTCAATCGGAGGACTGGCGCCCCGAGTGAGGGGTTGTG
GGCTCTTTTATTGAGCTCGGGGAGCAGAAGCGCGCGAACAGAAGCGAGAAGCGAACTGATTGGTTAGTTC
AAATAAGGCACAGGGTCATTTCAGGTCCTTGGGGCACCCTGGAAACATCTGATGGTTCTCTAGAAACTGC
TGAGGGCTGGACCGCATCTGGGGACCATCTGTTCTTGGCCCTGAGCCGGGGCAGGAACTGCTTACCACAG
ATATCCTGTTTGGCCCATATTCAGCTGTTCCATCTGTTCTTGGCCCTGAGCCGGGGCAGGAACTGCTTAC
CACAGATATCCTGTTTGGCCCATATTCAGCTGTTCCATCTGTTCCTGACCTTGATCTGAACTTCTCTATT
CTCAGTTATGTATTTTTCCATGCCTTGCAAAATGGCGTTACTTAAGCTAGCTTGCCAAACCTACAGGTGG
GGTCTTTCATTCCCCCCTTTTTCTGGAGACTAAATAAAATCTTTTATTTTATCGATGCATGGGGTCGTGC
GCTCCTTTCGGTCGGGCGCTGCGGGTCGTGGGGCGGGCGTCAGGCACCGGGCTTGCGGGTCATGCACCAG
GTGCGCGGTCCTTCGGGCACCTCGACGTCGGCGGTGACGGTGAAGCCGAGCCGCTCGTAGAAGGGGAGGT
TGCGGGGCGCGGAGGTCTCCAGGAAGGCGGGCACCCCGGCGCGCTCGGCCGCCTCCACTCCGGGGAGCAC
GACGGCGCTGCCCAGACCCTTGCCCTGGTGGTCGGGCGAGACGCCGACGGTGGCCAGGAACCACGCGGGC
TCCTTGGGCCGGTGCGGCGCCAGGAGGCCTTCCATCTGTTGCTGCGCGGCCAGCCGGGAACCGCTCAACT
CGGCCATGCGCGGGCCGATCTCGGCGAACACCGCCCCCGCTTCGACGCTCTCCGGCGTGGTCCAGACCGC
CACCGCGGCGCCGTCGTCCGCGACCCACACCTTGCCGATGTCGAGCCCGACGCGCGTGAGGAAGAGTTCT
TGCAGCTCGGTGACCCGCTCGATGTGGCGGTCCGGATCGACGGTGTGGCGCGTGGCGGGGTAGTCGGCGA
ACGCGGCGGCGAGGGTGCGTACGGCCCTGGGGACGTCGTCGCGGGTGGCGAGGCGCACCGTGGGCTTGTA
CTCGGTCATGGTAAGCTTTTTGCAAAAGCCTAGGCCTCCAAAAAAGCCTCCTCACTACTTCTGGAATAGC
TCAGAGGCCGAGGCGGCCTCGGCCTCTGCATAAATAAAAAAAATTAGTCAGCCATGGGGCGGAGAATGGG
CGGAACTGGGCGGAGTTAGGGGCGGGATGGGCGGAGTTAGGGGCGGGACTATGGTTGCTGACTAATTGAG
ATGCATGCTTTGCATACTTCTGCCTGCTGGGGAGCCTGGGGACTTTCCACACCTGGTTGCTGACTAATTG
AGATGCATGCTTTGCATACTTCTGCCTGCTGGGGAGCCTGGGGACTTTCCACACCCTAACTGACACACAT
TCCACAGGGTCGACCACTGTGCTGGCGAATTCCTACGTACCACCACACTGGGATCCCCGGGCGAGCTCAA
GACACTGTTTTCAATAGAATTTCACGTTTGCGGTTTGGTTCTCTGTTTCAGACATGAACTGCTTTTCAGA
TGAAAAACCTGGGGTGGCAGAGGTGTGTTTGTGCTGTGGAAGAACCCAGGGCAGAAAAATAACAGGGAGT
AACAAGAGGTGCATTCTCTGGTCAGACAGCCAAGTGAGGAGGTAGTTATTCTGAGAACTTCTCAAATAGA
GATTATTGTACTAAACTACTGAGAGCTGGGGAAGTAGCAGGAGCTTCTCTGTGAGACTGAAGACAGCAAC
AGGAATACTTCTCCTCCAGGGAAGTCAGGACCAGGGTGTCAGTGCAGCTTGAAAGTGGCTCTTTTCTGAC
AAAACTTTAAAAGTATCTTGTTACATCACCACACATGGCAATCCCATACAACCCTGAGTCCCATCATCAC
TGCTGTTGAGTTTTTTCATTCGGTACTGGCGTATTTCTCTTACCAGTGTGTAAAAAGCATCTTCAACACC
CTGTCTGGTCTTGGCTGAGGTTTCAATGAATGGAATCCCGTAACTCTTGGCCAGTTCGTGGGCTTGTTTT
GTATCAACTGTCCTTGTTGGCAAATCACACTTGTTTCCCACTAGCACCATAGGTACATCATCCGAGTCTT
TTACTCGCTTAATCTGCTCCCTGTAGAGGTTAATATCCGCAAATGACTTGCTATTATTGATGGCAAATAC
ACAGAGGAAGCCTTCGCCTGTCCTCATGTATTGGTCTCTCATGGCACTGTACTCTTCTTTTCCAGCTGTA
TCCAGTATGTCCAACAAACAGGTTTCACCATCTATAACCACTTGTTTTCTGTAAGAATCCTCTATGGTGG
GATCATATTCATCTACAAAGTGGTTCTGGATTAGCTGGATTGTCAGTGCGCTTTTCCCAACACCACCTGC
TCCAACCACCACCAGTTTGTACTCAGTCATTTCACACCAGCAAGAACCTCAAGCTCCACTGCCTCTGCTT
TGGACAGATTTAGGACCACAGCCGGGGGAATTAGCTTGGGCTGCAGGTCGACTCTAGAGGATCCGGCCGG
CGCCTAGAGAAGGAGTGAGGGCTGGATAAAGGGAGGATCGAGGCGGGGTCGAACGAGGAGGTTCAAGGGG
GAGAGACGGGGCGGATGGAGGAAGAGGAGGCGGAGGCTTAGGGTGTACAAAGGGCTTGACCCAGGGAGGG
GGGTCAAAAGCCAAGGCTTCCCAGGTCACGATGTAGGGGACCTGGTCTGGGTGTCCATGCGGGCCAGGTG
AAAAGACCTTGATCTTAACCTGGGTGATGAGGTCTCGGTTAAAGGTGCCGTCTCGCGGCCATCCGACGTT
AAAGGTTGGCCATTCTGCAGAGCAGAAGGTAACCCAACGTCTCTTCTTGACATCTACCGACTGGTTGTGA
GCGATCCGCTCGACATCTTTCCAGTGACCTAAGGTCAAACTTAAGGGAGTGGTAACAGTCTGGCCCTAAT
TTTCAGACAAATACAGAAACACAGTCAGACAGAGACAACACAGAACGATGCTGCAGCGCTGCAGCAGACA
AGACGCGCGGCTTCGGTTCCAAACCGAAAGCAAAAATTCAGACGGAGGCGGGAACTGTTTTAGGTTCTCG
TCTCCTACCAGAACCACATATCCTGACGGGGTCGGATTCCACATCGACTCCCTTCCTCAGGTCGGGCCAC
AAAAACGGCCCCCAAAGTCCCTGGGACGTCTCCCAGGGTTGCGGCCGGGTGTTCAGAACTCGTCAGTTCC
ACCACGGGTCCGCCAGATACAGAGCTAGTTAGCTAACTAGTACCGACGCAGGCGCATAAAATCAGTCATA
GACACTAGACAATCGGACAGACACAGATAAGTTGCTGGCCAGCTTGCCTCCCGGTGGTGGGTCGGTGGTC
CCTGGGCAGGGGTCTCCCGATCCCGGACGAGCCCCCAAATGAAAGACCCCCGCTGACGGGTAGTCAATCA
CTCAGAGGAGACCCTCCCAAGGAACAGCGAGACCACAAGTCGGATGCAACTGCAAGAGGGTTTATTGGAT
ACACGGGTACCCGGGCGACTCAGTCAATCGGAGGACTGGCGCCCCGAGTGAGGGGTTGTGGGCTCTTTTA
TTGAGCTCGGGGAGCAGAAGCGCGCGAACAGAAGCGAGAAGCGAACTGATTGGTTAGTTCAAATAAGGCA
CAGGGTCATTTCAGGTCCTTGGGGCACCCTGGAAACATCTGATGGTTCTCTAGAAACTGCTGAGGGCTGG
ACCGCATCTGGGGACCATCTGTTCTTGGCCCTGAGCCGGGGCAGGAACTGCTTACCACAGATATCCTGTT
TGGCCCATATTCAGCTGTTCCATCTGTTCTTGGCCCTGAGCCGGGGCAGGAACTGCTTACCACAGATATC
CTGTTTGGCCCATATTCAGGCTGCAGGTGGCACTTTTCGGGGAAATGTGCGCGGAACCCCTATTTGTTTA
TTTTTCTAAATACATTCAAATATGTATCCGCTCATGAGACAATAACCCTGATAAATGCTTCAATAATATT
GAAAAAGGAAGAGTATGAGTATTCAACATTTCCGTGTCGCCCTTATTCCCTTTTTTGCGGCATTTTGCCT
TCCTGTTTTTGCTCACCCAGAAACGCTGGTGAAAGTAAAAGATGCTGAAGATCAGTTGGGTGCACGAGTG
GGTTACATCGAACTGGATCTCAACAGCGGTAAGATCCTTGAGAGTTTTCGCCCCGAAGAACGTTTTCCAA
TGATGAGCACTTTTAAAGTTCTGCTATGTGGCGCGGTATTATCCCGTATTGACGCCGGGCAAGAGCAACT
CGGTCGCCGCATACACTATTCTCAGAATGACTTGGTTGAGTACTCACCAGTCACAGAAAAGCATCTTACG
GATGGCATGACAGTAAGAGAATTATGCAGTGCTGCCATAACCATGAGTGATAACACTGCGGCCAACTTAC
TTCTGACAACGATCGGAGGACCGAAGGAGCTAACCGCTTTTTTGCACAACATGGGGGATCATGTAACTCG
CCTTGATCGTTGGGAACCGGAGCTGAATGAAGCCATACCAAACGACGAGCGTGACACCACGATGCCTGTA
GCAATGGCAACAACGTTGCGCAAACTATTAACTGGCGAACTACTTACTCTAGCTTCCCGGCAACAATTAA
TAGACTGGATGGAGGCGGATAAAGTTGCAGGACCACTTCTGCGCTCGGCCCTTCCGGCTGGCTGGTTTAT
TGCTGATAAATCTGGAGCCGGTGAGCGTGGGTCTCGCGGTATCATTGCAGCACTGGGGCCAGATGGTAAG
CCCTCCCGTATCGTAGTTATCTACACGACGGGGAGTCAGGCAACTATGGATGAACGAAATAGACAGATCG
CTGAGATAGGTGCCTCACTGATTAAGCATTGGTAACTGTCAGACCAAGTTTACTCATATATACTTTAGAT
TGATTTGCGGCCGCAAAAGGATCTAGGTGAAGATCCTTTTTGATAATCTCATGACCAAAATCCCTTAACG
TGAGTTTTCGTTCCACTGAGCGTCAGACCCCGTAGAAAAGATCAAAGGATCTTCTTGAGATCCTTTTTTT
CTGCGCGTAATCTGCTGCTTGCAAACAAAAAAACCACCGCTACCAGCGGTGGTTTGTTTGCCGGATCAAG
AGCTACCAACTCTTTTTCCGAAGGTAACTGGCTTCAGCAGAGCGCAGATACCAAATACTGTTCTTCTAGT
GTAGCCGTAGTTAGGCCACCACTTCAAGAACTCTGTAGCACCGCCTACATACCTCGCTCTGCTAATCCTG
TTACCAGTGGCTGCTGCCAGTGGCGATAAGTCGTGTCTTACCGGGTTGGACTCAAGACGATAGTTACCGG
ATAAGGCGCAGCGGTCGGGCTGAACGGGGGGTTCGTGCACACAGCCCAGCTTGGAGCGAACGACCTACAC
CGAACTGAGATACCTACAGCGTGAGCTATGAGAAAGCGCCACGCTTCCCGAAGGGAGAAAGGCGGACAGG
TATCCGGTAAGCGGCAGGGTCGGAACAGGAGAGCGCACGAGGGAGCTTCCAGGGGGAAACGCCTGGTATC
TTTATAGTCCTGTCGGGTTTCGCCACCTCTGACTTGAGCGTCGATTTTTGTGATGCTCGTCAGGGGGGCG
GAGCCTATGGAAAAACGCCAGCAACGCGGCCTTTTTACGGTTCCTGGCCTTTTGCTGGCCTTTTGCTCAC
ATGTTCTTTCCTGCGTTATCCCCTGATTCTGTGGATAACCGTATTACCGCCTTTGAGTGAGCTGATACCG
CTCGCCGCAGCCGAACGACCGAGCGCAGCGAGTCAGTGAGCGAGGAAGCGGAAG
