>Addgene plasmid #12543 | pBabe N-Ras 61K | depositor partial sequence | sequence record 7352 | Author sequence
ATGACTGAGTACAAACTGGTGGTGGTTGGAGCAGGTGGTGTTGGGAAAAGCGCACTGACAATCCAGCTAA
TCCAGAACCACTTTGTAGATGAATATGATCCCACCATAGAGGATTCTTACAGAAAACAAGTGGTTATAGA
TGGTGAAACCTGTTTGTTGGACATACTGGATACAGCTGGAAAAGAAGAGTACAGTGCCATGAGAGACCAA
TACATGAGGACAGGCGAAGGCTTCCTCTGTGTATTTGCCATCAATAATAGCAAGTCATTTGCGGATATTA
ACCTCTACAGGGAGCAGATTAAGCGAGTAAAAGACTCGGATGATGTACCTATGGTGCTAGTGGGAAACAA
GTGTGATTTGCCAACAAGGACAGTTGATACAAAACAAGCCCACGAACTGGCCAAGAGTTACGGGATTCCA
TTCATTGAAACCTCAGCCAAGACCAGACAGGGTGTTGAAGATGCTTTTTACACACTGGTAAGAGAAATAC
GCCAGTACCGAATGAAAAAACTCAACAGCAGTGATGATGGGACTCAGGGTTGTATGGGATTGCCATGTGT
GGTGATGTAA
