>Addgene plasmid #12543 | pBabe N-Ras 61K | addgene partial sequence | sequence record 54636 | pBABE5 5'-CTTTATCCAGCCCTCAC-3'
GGACTCTGAGTCGACCTGCAGCCCAAGCTAATTCCCCCGGCTGTGGTCCTAAATCTGTCCAAAGCAGAGG
CAGTGGAGCTTGAGGTTCTTGCTGGTGTGAAATGACTGAGTACAAACTGGTGGTGGTTGGAGCAGGTGGT
GTTGGGAAAAGCGCACTGACAATCCAGCTAATCCAGAACCACTTTGTAGATGAATATGATCCCACCATAG
AGGATTCTTACAGAAAACAAGTGGTTATAGATGGTGAAACCTGTTTGTTGGACATACTGGATACAGCTGG
AAAAGAAGAGTACAGTGCCATGAGAGACCAATACATGAGGACAGGCGAAGGCTTCCTCTGTGTATTTGCC
ATCAATAATAGCAAGTCATTTGCGGATATTAACCTCTACAGGGAGCAGATTAAGCGAGTAAAAGACTCGG
ATGATGTACCTATGGTGCTAGTGGGAAACAAGTGTGATTTGCCAACAAGGACAGTTGATACAAAACAAGC
CCACGAACTGGCCAAGAGTTACGGGATTCCATTCATTGAAACCTCAGCCAAGACCAGACAGGGTGTTGAA
GATGCTTTTTACACACTGGTAAGAGAAATACGCCAGTACCGAATGAAAAAACTCAACAGCAGTGATGATG
GGACTCAGGGTTGTATGGGATTGCCATGTGTGGTGATGTAACAAGATACTTTTAAAGTTTTGTCAGAAAA
GAGCCACTTTCAAGCTGCACTGACACCCTGGTCCTGACTTCCCTGGAGGAGAAGTATTCCTGTTGCTGTC
TTCAGTCTCACAGAGAAGCTCCTGCTACTTCCCCAGCTCTCAGTAGTTTAGTACAATAATCTCTATTTGA
GAAGTTCTCAGAATAACTACCTCCTCACTTGGCTGTCTGACCAGAGAATGCACCTC
