>Addgene plasmid #12543 | pBabe N-Ras 61K | addgene partial sequence | sequence record 54638 | pBabe3 5'-ACCCTAACTGACACACATTCC-3'
GCGATTCCTACGTACCACCACACTGGGATCCCCGGGCGAGCTCAAGACACTGNTTTTCAATAGAATTTCA
CGTTTGCGGTTTGGTTCTCTGTTTCAGACATGAACTGCTTTTCAGATGAAAAACCTGGGGTGGCAGAGGT
GTGTTTGTGCTGTGGAAGAACCCAGGGCAGAAAAATAACAGGGAGTAACAAGAGGTGCATTCTCTGGTCA
GACAGCCAAGTGAGGAGGTAGTTATTCTGAGAACTTCTCAAATAGAGATTATTGTACTAAACTACTGAGA
GCTGGGGAAGTAGCAGGAGCTTCTCTGTGAGACTGAAGACAGCAACAGGAATACTTCTCCTCCAGGGAAG
TCAGGACCAGGGTGTCAGTGCAGCTTGAAAGTGGCTCTTTTCTGACAAAACTTTAAAAGTATCTTGTTAC
ATCACCACACATGGCAATCCCATACAACCCTGAGTCCCATCATCACTGCTGTTGAGTTTTTTCATTCGGT
ACTGGCGTATTTCTCTTACCAGTGTGTAAAAAGCATCTTCAACACCCTGTCTGGTCTTGGCTGAGGTTTC
AATGAATGGAATCCCGTAACTCTTGGCCAGTTCGTGGGCTTGTTTTGTATCAACTGTCCTTGTTGGCAAA
TCACACTTGTTTCCCACTAGCACCATAGGTACATCATCCGAGTCTTTTACTCGCTTAATCTGCTCCCTGT
AGAGGTTAATATCCGCAAATGACTTGCTATTATTGATGGCAAATACACAGAGGAAGCCTTCGCCTGTCCT
CATGTATTGGTCTCTCATGGCACTGTACTCTTCTTTTCCAGCTGTATCCAGTATGTCCAACAAACAGGTT
TCACCATCTATAACCACTTGTTTTCTGTAGAT
